Addgene plasmid #112431: pZBTB40.1.0-gDNA
Purpose: CRISPR plasmid for expression of Cas9 and gRNA targeting human transcription factor ZBTB40
Depositing lab: Kevin White. Depositing organization: University of Chicago.
Backbone
  Vector backbone: pX330
  Backbone manufacturer: Zhang lab (Addgene plasmid ID: 42230)
  Vector type: Mammalian Expression, CRISPR
Growth in bacteria
  Bacterial resistance: Ampicillin, 100 μg/mL
  Growth temperature: 37°C
  Growth strain: DH5alpha
  Copy number: High Copy
Gene/Insert
  Gene/Insert name: ZBTB40
  gRNA/shRNA sequence: CGGATGAAAGGCTGCTCATT TGG
  Species: H. sapiens (human)
  Entrez Gene: ZBTB40 (a.k.a. ZNF923, KIAA0478, MGC133098)
  Cloning method: Restriction Enzyme; 5′ cloning site BbsI (destroyed during cloning); 3′ cloning site BbsI (destroyed during cloning)
  Sequencing primers: 5′ hU6-F (5'-GAGGGCCTATTTCCCATGATT-3')
Terms and licenses: Academic/Nonprofit Terms; Industry Terms: Not Available to Industry
Depositor comments: gRNA sequence listed includes 20 nucleotide target sequence, followed by the uncloned PAM sequence. The PAM sequence is not present in the plasmid. Use with plasmid pZBTB40-donor.
How to cite: pZBTB40.1.0-gDNA was a gift from Kevin White (Addgene plasmid # 112431 ; http://n2t.net/addgene:112431 ; RRID:Addgene_112431)
