[The description below was written by a language model from this plasmid's Addgene catalogue record and pLannotate feature annotations shown in this document.]
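Description:
pZBTB40.1.0-gDNA is a mammalian CRISPR expression plasmid built on the pX330 backbone, delivering both Streptococcus pyogenes Cas9 and a single guide RNA directed against the human transcription factor gene ZBTB40 (also known as ZNF923 or KIAA0478). It is maintained in E. coli as a high-copy plasmid through a ColE1/pUC-type origin and selected with ampicillin via the β-lactamase gene. The backbone also carries a filamentous phage (f1/M13) origin, short bom and rop remnants, and a single AAV2 inverted terminal repeat downstream of the Cas9 cassette. One ITR alone does not make this a packageable AAV vector.

Two expression units make up the payload. A human U6 RNA polymerase III promoter drives the guide RNA: the 20-nucleotide ZBTB40 target sequence was inserted between BbsI sites, which were destroyed in cloning, directly upstream of the SpCas9 gRNA scaffold. The PAM listed in the catalogue entry is part of the genomic target only and is not in the plasmid. A hybrid promoter made of the CMV enhancer, chicken β-actin promoter and a CBA/MVM hybrid intron drives Cas9. The annotation splits the Cas9 coding sequence into contiguous N- and C-terminal portions, which together form one continuous reading frame ending in a nucleoplasmin bipartite nuclear localization signal, followed by the bovine growth hormone polyadenylation signal.

The depositor and repository sequence records (about 8.5 kb each) agree in layout, differing mainly in how completely the ITR is read and in how the phage origin is labelled. The depositor notes that the plasmid is meant to be used with a companion construct, pZBTB40-donor, which points to Cas9 cleavage at ZBTB40 paired with a donor template. The record does not say what modification the donor introduces.
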