Features (pLannotate 1.2.2; 18 found; start..end, strand, type, name):
     79..122     +  misc_RNA       gRNA scaffold (fragment): guide RNA scaffold for the Streptococcus pyogenes CRISPR/Cas9 system
    169..454     +  enhancer       CMV enhancer: human cytomegalovirus immediate early enhancer; contains an 18-bp deletion relative to the standard CMV enhancer
    456..733     +  promoter       chicken β-actin promoter: No description available
    734..962     +  intron         hybrid intron: hybrid between chicken β-actin (CBA) and minute virus of mice (MMV) introns (Gray et al., 2011)
   1100..2701    +  CDS            Cas9(N): N-terminal portion of Streptococcus pyogenes Cas9 (Zetsche et al., 2015)
   2702..5200    +  CDS            Cas9(C): C-terminal portion of Streptococcus pyogenes Cas9 (Zetsche et al., 2015)
   5201..5248    +  CDS            nucleoplasmin NLS: bipartite nuclear localization signal from nucleoplasmin
   5282..5393    +  polyA_signal   bGH poly(A) signal: bovine growth hormone polyadenylation signal
   5498..5638    +  repeat_region  AAV2 ITR: inverted terminal repeat of adeno-associated virus serotype 2 inverted
   5643..5694    -  misc_feature   bom (fragment): basis of mobility region from pBR322
   5713..6093    +  rep_origin     M13 ori (sequence partly withheld): M13 bacteriophage origin of replication; arrow indicates direction of (+) strand synthesis
   6169..6218    -  misc_feature   bom (fragment): basis of mobility region from pBR322
   6320..6355    -  CDS            rop (fragment): Rop protein, which maintains plasmids at low copy number; rop
   6450..6554    +  promoter       AmpR promoter: bla
   6555..7415    +  CDS            AmpR: β-lactamase; bla; confers resistance to ampicillin, carbenicillin, and related antibiotics
   7586..8174    +  rep_origin     ori: high-copy-number ColE1/pMB1/pBR322/pUC origin of replication
   8236..8476    +  promoter       U6 promoter: RNA polymerase III promoter for human U6 snRNA
   8505..72      +  misc_RNA       gRNA scaffold (across the origin): guide RNA scaffold for the Streptococcus pyogenes CRISPR/Cas9 system
>Addgene plasmid #112431 | pZBTB40.1.0-gDNA | depositor full sequence | sequence record 211822 | Full Sequence
TAGAGCTAGAAATAGCAAGTTAAAATAAGGCTAGTCCGTTATCAACTTGAAAAAGTGGCACCGAGTCGGT
GCTTTTTTGTTTTAGAGCTAGAAATAGCAAGTTAAAATAAGGCTAGTCCGTTTTTAGCGCGTGCGCCAAT
TCTGCAGACAAATGGCTCTAGAGGTACCCGTTACATAACTTACGGTAAATGGCCCGCCTGGCTGACCGCC
CAACGACCCCCGCCCATTGACGTCAATAGTAACGCCAATAGGGACTTTCCATTGACGTCAATGGGTGGAG
TATTTACGGTAAACTGCCCACTTGGCAGTACATCAAGTGTATCATATGCCAAGTACGCCCCCTATTGACG
TCAATGACGGTAAATGGCCCGCCTGGCATTGTGCCCAGTACATGACCTTATGGGACTTTCCTACTTGGCA
GTACATCTACGTATTAGTCATCGCTATTACCATGGTCGAGGTGAGCCCCACGTTCTGCTTCACTCTCCCC
ATCTCCCCCCCCTCCCCACCCCCAATTTTGTATTTATTTATTTTTTAATTATTTTGTGCAGCGATGGGGG
CGGGGGGGGGGGGGGGGCGCGCGCCAGGCGGGGCGGGGCGGGGCGAGGGGCGGGGCGGGGCGAGGCGGAG
AGGTGCGGCGGCAGCCAATCAGAGCGGCGCGCTCCGAAAGTTTCCTTTTATGGCGAGGCGGCGGCGGCGG
CGGCCCTATAAAAAGCGAAGCGCGCGGCGGGCGGGAGTCGCTGCGACGCTGCCTTCGCCCCGTGCCCCGC
TCCGCCGCCGCCTCGCGCCGCCCGCCCCGGCTCTGACTGACCGCGTTACTCCCACAGGTGAGCGGGCGGG
ACGGCCCTTCTCCTCCGGGCTGTAATTAGCTGAGCAAGAGGTAAGGGTTTAAGGGATGGTTGGTTGGTGG
GGTATTAATGTTTAATTACCTGGAGCACCTGCCTGAAATCACTTTTTTTCAGGTTGGACCGGTGCCACCA
TGGACTATAAGGACCACGACGGAGACTACAAGGATCATGATATTGATTACAAAGACGATGACGATAAGAT
GGCCCCAAAGAAGAAGCGGAAGGTCGGTATCCACGGAGTCCCAGCAGCCGACAAGAAGTACAGCATCGGC
CTGGACATCGGCACCAACTCTGTGGGCTGGGCCGTGATCACCGACGAGTACAAGGTGCCCAGCAAGAAAT
TCAAGGTGCTGGGCAACACCGACCGGCACAGCATCAAGAAGAACCTGATCGGAGCCCTGCTGTTCGACAG
CGGCGAAACAGCCGAGGCCACCCGGCTGAAGAGAACCGCCAGAAGAAGATACACCAGACGGAAGAACCGG
ATCTGCTATCTGCAAGAGATCTTCAGCAACGAGATGGCCAAGGTGGACGACAGCTTCTTCCACAGACTGG
AAGAGTCCTTCCTGGTGGAAGAGGATAAGAAGCACGAGCGGCACCCCATCTTCGGCAACATCGTGGACGA
GGTGGCCTACCACGAGAAGTACCCCACCATCTACCACCTGAGAAAGAAACTGGTGGACAGCACCGACAAG
GCCGACCTGCGGCTGATCTATCTGGCCCTGGCCCACATGATCAAGTTCCGGGGCCACTTCCTGATCGAGG
GCGACCTGAACCCCGACAACAGCGACGTGGACAAGCTGTTCATCCAGCTGGTGCAGACCTACAACCAGCT
GTTCGAGGAAAACCCCATCAACGCCAGCGGCGTGGACGCCAAGGCCATCCTGTCTGCCAGACTGAGCAAG
AGCAGACGGCTGGAAAATCTGATCGCCCAGCTGCCCGGCGAGAAGAAGAATGGCCTGTTCGGAAACCTGA
TTGCCCTGAGCCTGGGCCTGACCCCCAACTTCAAGAGCAACTTCGACCTGGCCGAGGATGCCAAACTGCA
GCTGAGCAAGGACACCTACGACGACGACCTGGACAACCTGCTGGCCCAGATCGGCGACCAGTACGCCGAC
CTGTTTCTGGCCGCCAAGAACCTGTCCGACGCCATCCTGCTGAGCGACATCCTGAGAGTGAACACCGAGA
TCACCAAGGCCCCCCTGAGCGCCTCTATGATCAAGAGATACGACGAGCACCACCAGGACCTGACCCTGCT
GAAAGCTCTCGTGCGGCAGCAGCTGCCTGAGAAGTACAAAGAGATTTTCTTCGACCAGAGCAAGAACGGC
TACGCCGGCTACATTGACGGCGGAGCCAGCCAGGAAGAGTTCTACAAGTTCATCAAGCCCATCCTGGAAA
AGATGGACGGCACCGAGGAACTGCTCGTGAAGCTGAACAGAGAGGACCTGCTGCGGAAGCAGCGGACCTT
CGACAACGGCAGCATCCCCCACCAGATCCACCTGGGAGAGCTGCACGCCATTCTGCGGCGGCAGGAAGAT
TTTTACCCATTCCTGAAGGACAACCGGGAAAAGATCGAGAAGATCCTGACCTTCCGCATCCCCTACTACG
TGGGCCCTCTGGCCAGGGGAAACAGCAGATTCGCCTGGATGACCAGAAAGAGCGAGGAAACCATCACCCC
CTGGAACTTCGAGGAAGTGGTGGACAAGGGCGCTTCCGCCCAGAGCTTCATCGAGCGGATGACCAACTTC
GATAAGAACCTGCCCAACGAGAAGGTGCTGCCCAAGCACAGCCTGCTGTACGAGTACTTCACCGTGTATA
ACGAGCTGACCAAAGTGAAATACGTGACCGAGGGAATGAGAAAGCCCGCCTTCCTGAGCGGCGAGCAGAA
AAAGGCCATCGTGGACCTGCTGTTCAAGACCAACCGGAAAGTGACCGTGAAGCAGCTGAAAGAGGACTAC
TTCAAGAAAATCGAGTGCTTCGACTCCGTGGAAATCTCCGGCGTGGAAGATCGGTTCAACGCCTCCCTGG
GCACATACCACGATCTGCTGAAAATTATCAAGGACAAGGACTTCCTGGACAATGAGGAAAACGAGGACAT
TCTGGAAGATATCGTGCTGACCCTGACACTGTTTGAGGACAGAGAGATGATCGAGGAACGGCTGAAAACC
TATGCCCACCTGTTCGACGACAAAGTGATGAAGCAGCTGAAGCGGCGGAGATACACCGGCTGGGGCAGGC
TGAGCCGGAAGCTGATCAACGGCATCCGGGACAAGCAGTCCGGCAAGACAATCCTGGATTTCCTGAAGTC
CGACGGCTTCGCCAACAGAAACTTCATGCAGCTGATCCACGACGACAGCCTGACCTTTAAAGAGGACATC
CAGAAAGCCCAGGTGTCCGGCCAGGGCGATAGCCTGCACGAGCACATTGCCAATCTGGCCGGCAGCCCCG
CCATTAAGAAGGGCATCCTGCAGACAGTGAAGGTGGTGGACGAGCTCGTGAAAGTGATGGGCCGGCACAA
GCCCGAGAACATCGTGATCGAAATGGCCAGAGAGAACCAGACCACCCAGAAGGGACAGAAGAACAGCCGC
GAGAGAATGAAGCGGATCGAAGAGGGCATCAAAGAGCTGGGCAGCCAGATCCTGAAAGAACACCCCGTGG
AAAACACCCAGCTGCAGAACGAGAAGCTGTACCTGTACTACCTGCAGAATGGGCGGGATATGTACGTGGA
CCAGGAACTGGACATCAACCGGCTGTCCGACTACGATGTGGACCATATCGTGCCTCAGAGCTTTCTGAAG
GACGACTCCATCGACAACAAGGTGCTGACCAGAAGCGACAAGAACCGGGGCAAGAGCGACAACGTGCCCT
CCGAAGAGGTCGTGAAGAAGATGAAGAACTACTGGCGGCAGCTGCTGAACGCCAAGCTGATTACCCAGAG
AAAGTTCGACAATCTGACCAAGGCCGAGAGAGGCGGCCTGAGCGAACTGGATAAGGCCGGCTTCATCAAG
AGACAGCTGGTGGAAACCCGGCAGATCACAAAGCACGTGGCACAGATCCTGGACTCCCGGATGAACACTA
AGTACGACGAGAATGACAAGCTGATCCGGGAAGTGAAAGTGATCACCCTGAAGTCCAAGCTGGTGTCCGA
TTTCCGGAAGGATTTCCAGTTTTACAAAGTGCGCGAGATCAACAACTACCACCACGCCCACGACGCCTAC
CTGAACGCCGTCGTGGGAACCGCCCTGATCAAAAAGTACCCTAAGCTGGAAAGCGAGTTCGTGTACGGCG
ACTACAAGGTGTACGACGTGCGGAAGATGATCGCCAAGAGCGAGCAGGAAATCGGCAAGGCTACCGCCAA
GTACTTCTTCTACAGCAACATCATGAACTTTTTCAAGACCGAGATTACCCTGGCCAACGGCGAGATCCGG
AAGCGGCCTCTGATCGAGACAAACGGCGAAACCGGGGAGATCGTGTGGGATAAGGGCCGGGATTTTGCCA
CCGTGCGGAAAGTGCTGAGCATGCCCCAAGTGAATATCGTGAAAAAGACCGAGGTGCAGACAGGCGGCTT
CAGCAAAGAGTCTATCCTGCCCAAGAGGAACAGCGATAAGCTGATCGCCAGAAAGAAGGACTGGGACCCT
AAGAAGTACGGCGGCTTCGACAGCCCCACCGTGGCCTATTCTGTGCTGGTGGTGGCCAAAGTGGAAAAGG
GCAAGTCCAAGAAACTGAAGAGTGTGAAAGAGCTGCTGGGGATCACCATCATGGAAAGAAGCAGCTTCGA
GAAGAATCCCATCGACTTTCTGGAAGCCAAGGGCTACAAAGAAGTGAAAAAGGACCTGATCATCAAGCTG
CCTAAGTACTCCCTGTTCGAGCTGGAAAACGGCCGGAAGAGAATGCTGGCCTCTGCCGGCGAACTGCAGA
AGGGAAACGAACTGGCCCTGCCCTCCAAATATGTGAACTTCCTGTACCTGGCCAGCCACTATGAGAAGCT
GAAGGGCTCCCCCGAGGATAATGAGCAGAAACAGCTGTTTGTGGAACAGCACAAGCACTACCTGGACGAG
ATCATCGAGCAGATCAGCGAGTTCTCCAAGAGAGTGATCCTGGCCGACGCTAATCTGGACAAAGTGCTGT
CCGCCTACAACAAGCACCGGGATAAGCCCATCAGAGAGCAGGCCGAGAATATCATCCACCTGTTTACCCT
GACCAATCTGGGAGCCCCTGCCGCCTTCAAGTACTTTGACACCACCATCGACCGGAAGAGGTACACCAGC
ACCAAAGAGGTGCTGGACGCCACCCTGATCCACCAGAGCATCACCGGCCTGTACGAGACACGGATCGACC
TGTCTCAGCTGGGAGGCGACAAAAGGCCGGCGGCCACGAAAAAGGCCGGCCAGGCAAAAAAGAAAAAGTA
AGAATTCCTAGAGCTCGCTGATCAGCCTCGACTGTGCCTTCTAGTTGCCAGCCATCTGTTGTTTGCCCCT
CCCCCGTGCCTTCCTTGACCCTGGAAGGTGCCACTCCCACTGTCCTTTCCTAATAAAATGAGGAAATTGC
ATCGCATTGTCTGAGTAGGTGTCATTCTATTCTGGGGGGTGGGGTGGGGCAGGACAGCAAGGGGGAGGAT
TGGGAAGAGAATAGCAGGCATGCTGGGGAGCGGCCGCAGGAACCCCTAGTGATGGAGTTGGCCACTCCCT
CTCTGCGCGCTCGCTCGCTCACTGAGGCCGGGCGACCAAAGGTCGCCCGACGCCCGGGCTTTGCCCGGGC
GGCCTCAGTGAGCGAGCGAGCGCGCAGCTGCCTGCAGGGGCGCCTGATGCGGTATTTTCTCCTTACGCAT
CTGTGCGGTATTTCACACCGCATA
[142 nt withheld, positions 5695-5836]
C
[141 nt withheld, positions 5838-5978]
CCTTTGACGTTGGAGTCCACGTTCTTT
[37 nt withheld, positions 6006-6042]
ACCCTATCTCGGGCTATTCTTTTGATTTATAAGGGATTTTGCCGATTTCGGCCTATTGGTTAAAAAATGA
GCTGATTTAACAAAAATTTAACGCGAATTTTAACAAAATATTAACGTTTACAATTTTATGGTGCACTCTC
AGTACAATCTGCTCTGATGCCGCATAGTTAAGCCAGCCCCGACACCCGCCAACACCCGCTGACGCGCCCT
GACGGGCTTGTCTGCTCCCGGCATCCGCTTACAGACAAGCTGTGACCGTCTCCGGGAGCTGCATGTGTCA
GAGGTTTTCACCGTCATCACCGAAACGCGCGAGACGAAAGGGCCTCGTGATACGCCTATTTTTATAGGTT
AATGTCATGATAATAATGGTTTCTTAGACGTCAGGTGGCACTTTTCGGGGAAATGTGCGCGGAACCCCTA
TTTGTTTATTTTTCTAAATACATTCAAATATGTATCCGCTCATGAGACAATAACCCTGATAAATGCTTCA
ATAATATTGAAAAAGGAAGAGTATGAGTATTCAACATTTCCGTGTCGCCCTTATTCCCTTTTTTGCGGCA
TTTTGCCTTCCTGTTTTTGCTCACCCAGAAACGCTGGTGAAAGTAAAAGATGCTGAAGATCAGTTGGGTG
CACGAGTGGGTTACATCGAACTGGATCTCAACAGCGGTAAGATCCTTGAGAGTTTTCGCCCCGAAGAACG
TTTTCCAATGATGAGCACTTTTAAAGTTCTGCTATGTGGCGCGGTATTATCCCGTATTGACGCCGGGCAA
GAGCAACTCGGTCGCCGCATACACTATTCTCAGAATGACTTGGTTGAGTACTCACCAGTCACAGAAAAGC
ATCTTACGGATGGCATGACAGTAAGAGAATTATGCAGTGCTGCCATAACCATGAGTGATAACACTGCGGC
CAACTTACTTCTGACAACGATCGGAGGACCGAAGGAGCTAACCGCTTTTTTGCACAACATGGGGGATCAT
GTAACTCGCCTTGATCGTTGGGAACCGGAGCTGAATGAAGCCATACCAAACGACGAGCGTGACACCACGA
TGCCTGTAGCAATGGCAACAACGTTGCGCAAACTATTAACTGGCGAACTACTTACTCTAGCTTCCCGGCA
ACAATTAATAGACTGGATGGAGGCGGATAAAGTTGCAGGACCACTTCTGCGCTCGGCCCTTCCGGCTGGC
TGGTTTATTGCTGATAAATCTGGAGCCGGTGAGCGTGGAAGCCGCGGTATCATTGCAGCACTGGGGCCAG
ATGGTAAGCCCTCCCGTATCGTAGTTATCTACACGACGGGGAGTCAGGCAACTATGGATGAACGAAATAG
ACAGATCGCTGAGATAGGTGCCTCACTGATTAAGCATTGGTAACTGTCAGACCAAGTTTACTCATATATA
CTTTAGATTGATTTAAAACTTCATTTTTAATTTAAAAGGATCTAGGTGAAGATCCTTTTTGATAATCTCA
TGACCAAAATCCCTTAACGTGAGTTTTCGTTCCACTGAGCGTCAGACCCCGTAGAAAAGATCAAAGGATC
TTCTTGAGATCCTTTTTTTCTGCGCGTAATCTGCTGCTTGCAAACAAAAAAACCACCGCTACCAGCGGTG
GTTTGTTTGCCGGATCAAGAGCTACCAACTCTTTTTCCGAAGGTAACTGGCTTCAGCAGAGCGCAGATAC
CAAATACTGTCCTTCTAGTGTAGCCGTAGTTAGGCCACCACTTCAAGAACTCTGTAGCACCGCCTACATA
CCTCGCTCTGCTAATCCTGTTACCAGTGGCTGCTGCCAGTGGCGATAAGTCGTGTCTTACCGGGTTGGAC
TCAAGACGATAGTTACCGGATAAGGCGCAGCGGTCGGGCTGAACGGGGGGTTCGTGCACACAGCCCAGCT
TGGAGCGAACGACCTACACCGAACTGAGATACCTACAGCGTGAGCTATGAGAAAGCGCCACGCTTCCCGA
AGGGAGAAAGGCGGACAGGTATCCGGTAAGCGGCAGGGTCGGAACAGGAGAGCGCACGAGGGAGCTTCCA
GGGGGAAACGCCTGGTATCTTTATAGTCCTGTCGGGTTTCGCCACCTCTGACTTGAGCGTCGATTTTTGT
GATGCTCGTCAGGGGGGCGGAGCCTATGGAAAAACGCCAGCAACGCGGCCTTTTTACGGTTCCTGGCCTT
TTGCTGGCCTTTTGCTCACATGTGAGGGCCTATTTCCCATGATTCCTTCATATTTGCATATACGATACAA
GGCTGTTAGAGAGATAATTGGAATTAATTTGACTGTAAACACAAAGATATTAGTACAAAATACGTGACGT
AGAAAGTAATAATTTCTTGGGTAGTTTGCAGTTTTAAAATTATGTTTTAAAATGGACTATCATATGCTTA
CCGTAACTTGAAAGTATTTCGATTTCTTGGCTTTATATATCTTGTGGAAAGGACGAAACACCCGGATGAA
AGGCTGCTCATTGTTT
