Features (pLannotate 1.2.2; 18 found; start..end, strand, type, name):
     79..122     +  misc_RNA       gRNA scaffold (fragment): guide RNA scaffold for the Streptococcus pyogenes CRISPR/Cas9 system
    169..454     +  enhancer       CMV enhancer: human cytomegalovirus immediate early enhancer; contains an 18-bp deletion relative to the standard CMV enhancer
    456..733     +  promoter       chicken β-actin promoter: No description available
    734..961     +  intron         hybrid intron: hybrid between chicken β-actin (CBA) and minute virus of mice (MMV) introns (Gray et al., 2011)
   1099..2700    +  CDS            Cas9(N): N-terminal portion of Streptococcus pyogenes Cas9 (Zetsche et al., 2015)
   2701..5199    +  CDS            Cas9(C): C-terminal portion of Streptococcus pyogenes Cas9 (Zetsche et al., 2015)
   5200..5247    +  CDS            nucleoplasmin NLS: bipartite nuclear localization signal from nucleoplasmin
   5281..5392    +  polyA_signal   bGH poly(A) signal: bovine growth hormone polyadenylation signal
   5497..5578    +  repeat_region  AAV2 ITR (fragment): inverted terminal repeat of adeno-associated virus serotype 2 inverted
   5620..5671    -  misc_feature   bom (fragment): basis of mobility region from pBR322
   5690..6145    +  rep_origin     f1 ori (sequence partly withheld): f1 bacteriophage origin of replication; arrow indicates direction of (+) strand synthesis
   6146..6195    -  misc_feature   bom (fragment): basis of mobility region from pBR322
   6297..6332    -  CDS            rop (fragment): Rop protein, which maintains plasmids at low copy number; rop
   6427..6531    +  promoter       AmpR promoter: bla
   6532..7392    +  CDS            AmpR: β-lactamase; bla; confers resistance to ampicillin, carbenicillin, and related antibiotics
   7563..8151    +  rep_origin     ori: high-copy-number ColE1/pMB1/pBR322/pUC origin of replication
   8213..8453    +  promoter       U6 promoter: RNA polymerase III promoter for human U6 snRNA
   8483..72      +  misc_RNA       gRNA scaffold (across the origin): guide RNA scaffold for the Streptococcus pyogenes CRISPR/Cas9 system
>Addgene plasmid #112431 | pZBTB40.1.0-gDNA | addgene full sequence | sequence record 230368 | Addgene NGS Result
TAGAGCTAGAAATAGCAAGTTAAAATAAGGCTAGTCCGTTATCAACTTGAAAAAGTGGCACCGAGTCGGT
GCTTTTTTGTTTTAGAGCTAGAAATAGCAAGTTAAAATAAGGCTAGTCCGTTTTTAGCGCGTGCGCCAAT
TCTGCAGACAAATGGCTCTAGAGGTACCCGTTACATAACTTACGGTAAATGGCCCGCCTGGCTGACCGCC
CAACGACCCCCGCCCATTGACGTCAATAGTAACGCCAATAGGGACTTTCCATTGACGTCAATGGGTGGAG
TATTTACGGTAAACTGCCCACTTGGCAGTACATCAAGTGTATCATATGCCAAGTACGCCCCCTATTGACG
TCAATGACGGTAAATGGCCCGCCTGGCATTGTGCCCAGTACATGACCTTATGGGACTTTCCTACTTGGCA
GTACATCTACGTATTAGTCATCGCTATTACCATGGTCGAGGTGAGCCCCACGTTCTGCTTCACTCTCCCC
ATCTCCCCCCCCTCCCCACCCCCAATTTTGTATTTATTTATTTTTTAATTATTTTGTGCAGCGATGGGGG
CGGGGGGGGGGGGGGGGCGCGCGCCAGGCGGGGCGGGGCGGGGCGAGGGGCGGGGCGGGGCGAGGCGGAG
AGGTGCGGCGGCAGCCAATCAGAGCGGCGCGCTCCGAAAGTTTCCTTTTATGGCGAGGCGGCGGCGGCGG
CGGCCCTATAAAAAGCGAAGCGCGCGGCGGGCGGGAGTCGCTGCGCGCTGCCTTCGCCCCGTGCCCCGCT
CCGCCGCCGCCTCGCGCCGCCCGCCCCGGCTCTGACTGACCGCGTTACTCCCACAGGTGAGCGGGCGGGA
CGGCCCTTCTCCTCCGGGCTGTAATTAGCTGAGCAAGAGGTAAGGGTTTAAGGGATGGTTGGTTGGTGGG
GTATTAATGTTTAATTACCTGGAGCACCTGCCTGAAATCACTTTTTTTCAGGTTGGACCGGTGCCACCAT
GGACTATAAGGACCACGACGGAGACTACAAGGATCATGATATTGATTACAAAGACGATGACGATAAGATG
GCCCCAAAGAAGAAGCGGAAGGTCGGTATCCACGGAGTCCCAGCAGCCGACAAGAAGTACAGCATCGGCC
TGGACATCGGCACCAACTCTGTGGGCTGGGCCGTGATCACCGACGAGTACAAGGTGCCCAGCAAGAAATT
CAAGGTGCTGGGCAACACCGACCGGCACAGCATCAAGAAGAACCTGATCGGAGCCCTGCTGTTCGACAGC
GGCGAAACAGCCGAGGCCACCCGGCTGAAGAGAACCGCCAGAAGAAGATACACCAGACGGAAGAACCGGA
TCTGCTATCTGCAAGAGATCTTCAGCAACGAGATGGCCAAGGTGGACGACAGCTTCTTCCACAGACTGGA
AGAGTCCTTCCTGGTGGAAGAGGATAAGAAGCACGAGCGGCACCCCATCTTCGGCAACATCGTGGACGAG
GTGGCCTACCACGAGAAGTACCCCACCATCTACCACCTGAGAAAGAAACTGGTGGACAGCACCGACAAGG
CCGACCTGCGGCTGATCTATCTGGCCCTGGCCCACATGATCAAGTTCCGGGGCCACTTCCTGATCGAGGG
CGACCTGAACCCCGACAACAGCGACGTGGACAAGCTGTTCATCCAGCTGGTGCAGACCTACAACCAGCTG
TTCGAGGAAAACCCCATCAACGCCAGCGGCGTGGACGCCAAGGCCATCCTGTCTGCCAGACTGAGCAAGA
GCAGACGGCTGGAAAATCTGATCGCCCAGCTGCCCGGCGAGAAGAAGAATGGCCTGTTCGGAAACCTGAT
TGCCCTGAGCCTGGGCCTGACCCCCAACTTCAAGAGCAACTTCGACCTGGCCGAGGATGCCAAACTGCAG
CTGAGCAAGGACACCTACGACGACGACCTGGACAACCTGCTGGCCCAGATCGGCGACCAGTACGCCGACC
TGTTTCTGGCCGCCAAGAACCTGTCCGACGCCATCCTGCTGAGCGACATCCTGAGAGTGAACACCGAGAT
CACCAAGGCCCCCCTGAGCGCCTCTATGATCAAGAGATACGACGAGCACCACCAGGACCTGACCCTGCTG
AAAGCTCTCGTGCGGCAGCAGCTGCCTGAGAAGTACAAAGAGATTTTCTTCGACCAGAGCAAGAACGGCT
ACGCCGGCTACATTGACGGCGGAGCCAGCCAGGAAGAGTTCTACAAGTTCATCAAGCCCATCCTGGAAAA
GATGGACGGCACCGAGGAACTGCTCGTGAAGCTGAACAGAGAGGACCTGCTGCGGAAGCAGCGGACCTTC
GACAACGGCAGCATCCCCCACCAGATCCACCTGGGAGAGCTGCACGCCATTCTGCGGCGGCAGGAAGATT
TTTACCCATTCCTGAAGGACAACCGGGAAAAGATCGAGAAGATCCTGACCTTCCGCATCCCCTACTACGT
GGGCCCTCTGGCCAGGGGAAACAGCAGATTCGCCTGGATGACCAGAAAGAGCGAGGAAACCATCACCCCC
TGGAACTTCGAGGAAGTGGTGGACAAGGGCGCTTCCGCCCAGAGCTTCATCGAGCGGATGACCAACTTCG
ATAAGAACCTGCCCAACGAGAAGGTGCTGCCCAAGCACAGCCTGCTGTACGAGTACTTCACCGTGTATAA
CGAGCTGACCAAAGTGAAATACGTGACCGAGGGAATGAGAAAGCCCGCCTTCCTGAGCGGCGAGCAGAAA
AAGGCCATCGTGGACCTGCTGTTCAAGACCAACCGGAAAGTGACCGTGAAGCAGCTGAAAGAGGACTACT
TCAAGAAAATCGAGTGCTTCGACTCCGTGGAAATCTCCGGCGTGGAAGATCGGTTCAACGCCTCCCTGGG
CACATACCACGATCTGCTGAAAATTATCAAGGACAAGGACTTCCTGGACAATGAGGAAAACGAGGACATT
CTGGAAGATATCGTGCTGACCCTGACACTGTTTGAGGACAGAGAGATGATCGAGGAACGGCTGAAAACCT
ATGCCCACCTGTTCGACGACAAAGTGATGAAGCAGCTGAAGCGGCGGAGATACACCGGCTGGGGCAGGCT
GAGCCGGAAGCTGATCAACGGCATCCGGGACAAGCAGTCCGGCAAGACAATCCTGGATTTCCTGAAGTCC
GACGGCTTCGCCAACAGAAACTTCATGCAGCTGATCCACGACGACAGCCTGACCTTTAAAGAGGACATCC
AGAAAGCCCAGGTGTCCGGCCAGGGCGATAGCCTGCACGAGCACATTGCCAATCTGGCCGGCAGCCCCGC
CATTAAGAAGGGCATCCTGCAGACAGTGAAGGTGGTGGACGAGCTCGTGAAAGTGATGGGCCGGCACAAG
CCCGAGAACATCGTGATCGAAATGGCCAGAGAGAACCAGACCACCCAGAAGGGACAGAAGAACAGCCGCG
AGAGAATGAAGCGGATCGAAGAGGGCATCAAAGAGCTGGGCAGCCAGATCCTGAAAGAACACCCCGTGGA
AAACACCCAGCTGCAGAACGAGAAGCTGTACCTGTACTACCTGCAGAATGGGCGGGATATGTACGTGGAC
CAGGAACTGGACATCAACCGGCTGTCCGACTACGATGTGGACCATATCGTGCCTCAGAGCTTTCTGAAGG
ACGACTCCATCGACAACAAGGTGCTGACCAGAAGCGACAAGAACCGGGGCAAGAGCGACAACGTGCCCTC
CGAAGAGGTCGTGAAGAAGATGAAGAACTACTGGCGGCAGCTGCTGAACGCCAAGCTGATTACCCAGAGA
AAGTTCGACAATCTGACCAAGGCCGAGAGAGGCGGCCTGAGCGAACTGGATAAGGCCGGCTTCATCAAGA
GACAGCTGGTGGAAACCCGGCAGATCACAAAGCACGTGGCACAGATCCTGGACTCCCGGATGAACACTAA
GTACGACGAGAATGACAAGCTGATCCGGGAAGTGAAAGTGATCACCCTGAAGTCCAAGCTGGTGTCCGAT
TTCCGGAAGGATTTCCAGTTTTACAAAGTGCGCGAGATCAACAACTACCACCACGCCCACGACGCCTACC
TGAACGCCGTCGTGGGAACCGCCCTGATCAAAAAGTACCCTAAGCTGGAAAGCGAGTTCGTGTACGGCGA
CTACAAGGTGTACGACGTGCGGAAGATGATCGCCAAGAGCGAGCAGGAAATCGGCAAGGCTACCGCCAAG
TACTTCTTCTACAGCAACATCATGAACTTTTTCAAGACCGAGATTACCCTGGCCAACGGCGAGATCCGGA
AGCGGCCTCTGATCGAGACAAACGGCGAAACCGGGGAGATCGTGTGGGATAAGGGCCGGGATTTTGCCAC
CGTGCGGAAAGTGCTGAGCATGCCCCAAGTGAATATCGTGAAAAAGACCGAGGTGCAGACAGGCGGCTTC
AGCAAAGAGTCTATCCTGCCCAAGAGGAACAGCGATAAGCTGATCGCCAGAAAGAAGGACTGGGACCCTA
AGAAGTACGGCGGCTTCGACAGCCCCACCGTGGCCTATTCTGTGCTGGTGGTGGCCAAAGTGGAAAAGGG
CAAGTCCAAGAAACTGAAGAGTGTGAAAGAGCTGCTGGGGATCACCATCATGGAAAGAAGCAGCTTCGAG
AAGAATCCCATCGACTTTCTGGAAGCCAAGGGCTACAAAGAAGTGAAAAAGGACCTGATCATCAAGCTGC
CTAAGTACTCCCTGTTCGAGCTGGAAAACGGCCGGAAGAGAATGCTGGCCTCTGCCGGCGAACTGCAGAA
GGGAAACGAACTGGCCCTGCCCTCCAAATATGTGAACTTCCTGTACCTGGCCAGCCACTATGAGAAGCTG
AAGGGCTCCCCCGAGGATAATGAGCAGAAACAGCTGTTTGTGGAACAGCACAAGCACTACCTGGACGAGA
TCATCGAGCAGATCAGCGAGTTCTCCAAGAGAGTGATCCTGGCCGACGCTAATCTGGACAAAGTGCTGTC
CGCCTACAACAAGCACCGGGATAAGCCCATCAGAGAGCAGGCCGAGAATATCATCCACCTGTTTACCCTG
ACCAATCTGGGAGCCCCTGCCGCCTTCAAGTACTTTGACACCACCATCGACCGGAAGAGGTACACCAGCA
CCAAAGAGGTGCTGGACGCCACCCTGATCCACCAGAGCATCACCGGCCTGTACGAGACACGGATCGACCT
GTCTCAGCTGGGAGGCGACAAAAGGCCGGCGGCCACGAAAAAGGCCGGCCAGGCAAAAAAGAAAAAGTAA
GAATTCCTAGAGCTCGCTGATCAGCCTCGACTGTGCCTTCTAGTTGCCAGCCATCTGTTGTTTGCCCCTC
CCCCGTGCCTTCCTTGACCCTGGAAGGTGCCACTCCCACTGTCCTTTCCTAATAAAATGAGGAAATTGCA
TCGCATTGTCTGAGTAGGTGTCATTCTATTCTGGGGGGTGGGGTGGGGCAGGACAGCAAGGGGGAGGATT
GGGAAGAGAATAGCAGGCATGCTGGGGAGCGGCCGCAGGAACCCCTAGTGATGGAGTTGGCCACTCCCTC
TCTGCGCGCTCGCTCGCTCACTGAGGCCGGGCGACCAAAGGTCGCCCGGCCTCAGTGAGCGAGCGAGCGC
GCAGCTGCCTGCAGGGGCGCCTGATGCGGTATTTTCTCCTTACGCATCTGTGCGGTATTTCACACCGCAT
A
[95 nt withheld, positions 5672-5766]
T
[46 nt withheld, positions 5768-5813]
C
[141 nt withheld, positions 5815-5955]
CCTTTGACGTTGGAGTCCACGTTCTTT
[37 nt withheld, positions 5983-6019]
ACTCTATCTCGGGCTATTCTTTTGATTTATAAGGGATTTTGCCGATTTCGGTCTATTGGTTAAAAAATGA
GCTGATTTAACAAAAATTTAACGCGAATTTTAACAAAATATTAACGTTTACAATTTTATGGTGCACTCTC
AGTACAATCTGCTCTGATGCCGCATAGTTAAGCCAGCCCCGACACCCGCCAACACCCGCTGACGCGCCCT
GACGGGCTTGTCTGCTCCCGGCATCCGCTTACAGACAAGCTGTGACCGTCTCCGGGAGCTGCATGTGTCA
GAGGTTTTCACCGTCATCACCGAAACGCGCGAGACGAAAGGGCCTCGTGATACGCCTATTTTTATAGGTT
AATGTCATGATAATAATGGTTTCTTAGACGTCAGGTGGCACTTTTCGGGGAAATGTGCGCGGAACCCCTA
TTTGTTTATTTTTCTAAATACATTCAAATATGTATCCGCTCATGAGACAATAACCCTGATAAATGCTTCA
ATAATATTGAAAAAGGAAGAGTATGAGTATTCAACATTTCCGTGTCGCCCTTATTCCCTTTTTTGCGGCA
TTTTGCCTTCCTGTTTTTGCTCACCCAGAAACGCTGGTGAAAGTAAAAGATGCTGAAGATCAGTTGGGTG
CACGAGTGGGTTACATCGAACTGGATCTCAACAGCGGTAAGATCCTTGAGAGTTTTCGCCCCGAAGAACG
TTTTCCAATGATGAGCACTTTTAAAGTTCTGCTATGTGGCGCGGTATTATCCCGTATTGACGCCGGGCAA
GAGCAACTCGGTCGCCGCATACACTATTCTCAGAATGACTTGGTTGAGTACTCACCAGTCACAGAAAAGC
ATCTTACGGATGGCATGACAGTAAGAGAATTATGCAGTGCTGCCATAACCATGAGTGATAACACTGCGGC
CAACTTACTTCTGACAACGATCGGAGGACCGAAGGAGCTAACCGCTTTTTTGCACAACATGGGGGATCAT
GTAACTCGCCTTGATCGTTGGGAACCGGAGCTGAATGAAGCCATACCAAACGACGAGCGTGACACCACGA
TGCCTGTAGCAATGGCAACAACGTTGCGCAAACTATTAACTGGCGAACTACTTACTCTAGCTTCCCGGCA
ACAATTAATAGACTGGATGGAGGCGGATAAAGTTGCAGGACCACTTCTGCGCTCGGCCCTTCCGGCTGGC
TGGTTTATTGCTGATAAATCTGGAGCCGGTGAGCGTGGAAGCCGCGGTATCATTGCAGCACTGGGGCCAG
ATGGTAAGCCCTCCCGTATCGTAGTTATCTACACGACGGGGAGTCAGGCAACTATGGATGAACGAAATAG
ACAGATCGCTGAGATAGGTGCCTCACTGATTAAGCATTGGTAACTGTCAGACCAAGTTTACTCATATATA
CTTTAGATTGATTTAAAACTTCATTTTTAATTTAAAAGGATCTAGGTGAAGATCCTTTTTGATAATCTCA
TGACCAAAATCCCTTAACGTGAGTTTTCGTTCCACTGAGCGTCAGACCCCGTAGAAAAGATCAAAGGATC
TTCTTGAGATCCTTTTTTTCTGCGCGTAATCTGCTGCTTGCAAACAAAAAAACCACCGCTACCAGCGGTG
GTTTGTTTGCCGGATCAAGAGCTACCAACTCTTTTTCCGAAGGTAACTGGCTTCAGCAGAGCGCAGATAC
CAAATACTGTTCTTCTAGTGTAGCCGTAGTTAGGCCACCACTTCAAGAACTCTGTAGCACCGCCTACATA
CCTCGCTCTGCTAATCCTGTTACCAGTGGCTGCTGCCAGTGGCGATAAGTCGTGTCTTACCGGGTTGGAC
TCAAGACGATAGTTACCGGATAAGGCGCAGCGGTCGGGCTGAACGGGGGGTTCGTGCACACAGCCCAGCT
TGGAGCGAACGACCTACACCGAACTGAGATACCTACAGCGTGAGCTATGAGAAAGCGCCACGCTTCCCGA
AGGGAGAAAGGCGGACAGGTATCCGGTAAGCGGCAGGGTCGGAACAGGAGAGCGCACGAGGGAGCTTCCA
GGGGGAAACGCCTGGTATCTTTATAGTCCTGTCGGGTTTCGCCACCTCTGACTTGAGCGTCGATTTTTGT
GATGCTCGTCAGGGGGGCGGAGCCTATGGAAAAACGCCAGCAACGCGGCCTTTTTACGGTTCCTGGCCTT
TTGCTGGCCTTTTGCTCACATGTGAGGGCCTATTTCCCATGATTCCTTCATATTTGCATATACGATACAA
GGCTGTTAGAGAGATAATTGGAATTAATTTGACTGTAAACACAAAGATATTAGTACAAAATACGTGACGT
AGAAAGTAATAATTTCTTGGGTAGTTTGCAGTTTTAAAATTATGTTTTAAAATGGACTATCATATGCTTA
CCGTAACTTGAAAGTATTTCGATTTCTTGGCTTTATATATCTTGTGGAAAGGACGAAACACCGCGGATGA
AAGGCTGCTCATTGTTT
